>Addgene plasmid #245939 | huCofilin S3A SSR | addgene full sequence | sequence record 490237 | Addgene NGS Result
GACGGATCGGGAGATCTCCCGATCCCCTATGGTGCACTCTCAGTACAATCTGCTCTGATGCCGCATAGTT
AAGCCAGTATCTGCTCCCTGCTTGTGTGTTGGAGGTCGCTGAGTAGTGCGCGAGCAAAATTTAAGCTACA
ACAAGGCAAGGCTTGACCGACAATTGCATGAAGAATCTGCTTAGGGTTAGGCGTTTTGCGCTGCTTCGCG
ATGTACGGGCCAGATATACGCGTTGACATTGATTATTGACTAGTTATTAATAGTAATCAATTACGGGGTC
ATTAGTTCATAGCCCATATATGGAGTTCCGCGTTACATAACTTACGGTAAATGGCCCGCCTGGCTGACCG
CCCAACGACCCCCGCCCATTGACGTCAATAATGACGTATGTTCCCATAGTAACGCCAATAGGGACTTTCC
ATTGACGTCAATGGGTGGAGTATTTACGGTAAACTGCCCACTTGGCAGTACATCAAGTGTATCATATGCC
AAGTACGCCCCCTATTGACGTCAATGACGGTAAATGGCCCGCCTGGCATTATGCCCAGTACATGACCTTA
TGGGACTTTCCTACTTGGCAGTACATCTACGTATTAGTCATCGCTATTACCATGGTGATGCGGTTTTGGC
AGTACATCAATGGGCGTGGATAGCGGTTTGACTCACGGGGATTTCCAAGTCTCCACCCCATTGACGTCAA
TGGGAGTTTGTTTTGGCACCAAAATCAACGGGACTTTCCAAAATGTCGTAACAACTCCGCCCCATTGACG
CAAATGGGCGGTAGGCGTGTACGGTGGGAGGTCTATATAAGCAGAGCTCTCTGGCTAACTAGAGAACCCA
CTGCTTACTGGCTTATCGAAATTAATACGACTCACTATAGGGAGACCCAAGCTGGCTAGCGTTTAAACGG
GCCCTCTAGACTCGAGCGGCCGCCACTGTGCTGGATATCTGCAGAATTCACCACCATGGCCGCCGGTGTG
GCTGTCTCTGATGGTGTCATCAAGGTGTTCAACGACATGAAGGTGCGTAAGAGCTCAACCCCAGAGGAGG
TGAAGAAGCGCAAGAAGGCGGTGCTCTTCTGCCTGAGTGAGGACAAGAAGAACATCATCCTGGAGGAGGG
CAAGGAGATCCTGGTGGGCGATGTGGGCCAGACTGTCGACGATCCCTACGCGACGTTTGTGAAAATGCTG
CCAGATAAGGACTGCCGCTATGCCCTCTATGATGCAACCTATGAGACCAAGGAGAGCAAGAAGGAGGATC
TGGTGTTTATCTTCTGGGCCCCCGAGTCTGCGCCCCTTAAGAGCAAAATGATTTATGCCAGCTCCAAGGA
CGCCATCAAGAAGAAGCTGACAGGGATCAAGCATGAATTGCAAGCAAACTGCTACGAGGAGGTCAAGGAC
CGCTGCACCCTGGCAGAGAAGCTGGGGGGCAGTGCGGTCATCTCCCTGGAGGGCAAGCCTTTGTGAGGAT
ATCGGTACCAAGCTTAAGTTTAAACCGCTGATCAGCCTCGACTGTGCCTTCTAGTTGCCAGCCATCTGTT
GTTTGCCCCTCCCCCGTGCCTTCCTTGACCCTGGAAGGTGCCACTCCCACTGTCCTTTCCTAATAAAATG
AGGAAATTGCATCGCATTGTCTGAGTAGGTGTCATTCTATTCTGGGGGGTGGGGTGGGGCAGGACAGCAA
GGGGGAGGATTGGGAAGACAATAGCAGGCATGCTGGGGATGCGGTGGGCTCTATGGCTTCTGAGGCGGAA
AGAACCAGCTGGGGCTCTAGGGGGTATCCCC
[124 nt withheld, positions 1782-1905]
C
[91 nt withheld, positions 1907-1997]
A
[49 nt withheld, positions 1999-2047]
CCTTTGACGTTGGAGTCCACGTTCTTT
[37 nt withheld, positions 2075-2111]
ACCCTATCTCGGTCTATTCTTTTGATTTATAAGGGATTTTGCCGATTTCGGCCTATTGGTTAAAAAATGA
GCTGATTTAACAAAAATTTAACGCGAATTAATTCTGTGGAATGTGTGTCAGTTAGGGTGTGGAAAGTCCC
CAGGCTCCCCAGCAGGCAGAAGTATGCAAAGCATGCATCTCAATTAGTCAGCAACCAGGTGTGGAAAGTC
CCCAGGCTCCCCAGCAGGCAGAAGTATGCAAAGCATGCATCTCAATTAGTCAGCAACCATAGTCCCGCCC
CTAACTCCGCCCATCCCGCCCCTAACTCCGCCCAGTTCCGCCCATTCTCCGCCCCATGGCTGACTAATTT
TTTTTATTTATGCAGAGGCCGAGGCCGCCTCTGCCTCTGAGCTATTCCAGAAGTAGTGAGGAGGCTTTTT
TGGAGGCCTAGGCTTTTGCAAAAAGCTCCCGGGAGCTTGTATATCCATTTTCGGATCTGATCAAGAGACA
GGATGAGGATCGTTTCGCATGATTGAACAAGATGGATTGCACGCAGGTTCTCCGGCCGCTTGGGTGGAGA
GGCTATTCGGCTATGACTGGGCACAACAGACAATCGGCTGCTCTGATGCCGCCGTGTTCCGGCTGTCAGC
GCAGGGGCGCCCGGTTCTTTTTGTCAAGACCGACCTGTCCGGTGCCCTGAATGAACTGCAGGACGAGGCA
GCGCGGCTATCGTGGCTGGCCACGACGGGCGTTCCTTGCGCAGCTGTGCTCGACGTTGTCACTGAAGCGG
GAAGGGACTGGCTGCTATTGGGCGAAGTGCCGGGGCAGGATCTCCTGTCATCTCACCTTGCTCCTGCCGA
GAAAGTATCCATCATGGCTGATGCAATGCGGCGGCTGCATACGCTTGATCCGGCTACCTGCCCATTCGAC
CACCAAGCGAAACATCGCATCGAGCGAGCACGTACTCGGATGGAAGCCGGTCTTGTCGATCAGGATGATC
TGGACGAAGAGCATCAGGGGCTCGCGCCAGCCGAACTGTTCGCCAGGCTCAAGGCGCGCATGCCCGACGG
CGAGGATCTCGTCGTGACCCATGGCGATGCCTGCTTGCCGAATATCATGGTGGAAAATGGCCGCTTTTCT
GGATTCATCGACTGTGGCCGGCTGGGTGTGGCGGACCGCTATCAGGACATAGCGTTGGCTACCCGTGATA
TTGCTGAAGAGCTTGGCGGCGAATGGGCTGACCGCTTCCTCGTGCTTTACGGTATCGCCGCTCCCGATTC
GCAGCGCATCGCCTTCTATCGCCTTCTTGACGAGTTCTTCTGAGCGGGACTCTGGGGTTCGAAATGACCG
ACCAAGCGACGCCCAACCTGCCATCACGAGATTTCGATTCCACCGCCGCCTTCTATGAAAGGTTGGGCTT
CGGAATCGTTTTCCGGGACGCCGGCTGGATGATCCTCCAGCGCGGGGATCTCATGCTGGAGTTCTTCGCC
CACCCCAACTTGTTTATTGCAGCTTATAATGGTTACAAATAAAGCAATAGCATCACAAATTTCACAAATA
AAGCATTTTTTTCACTGCATTCTAGTTGTGGTTTGTCCAAACTCATCAATGTATCTTATCATGTCTGTAT
ACCGTCGACCTCTAGCTAGAGCTTGGCGTAATCATGGTCATAGCTGTTTCCTGTGTGAAATTGTTATCCG
CTCACAATTCCACACAACATACGAGCCGGAAGCATAAAGTGTAAAGCCTGGGGTGCCTAATGAGTGAGCT
AACTCACATTAATTGCGTTGCGCTCACTGCCCGCTTTCCAGTCGGGAAACCTGTCGTGCCAGCTGCATTA
ATGAATCGGCCAACGCGCGGGGAGAGGCGGTTTGCGTATTGGGCGCTCTTCCGCTTCCTCGCTCACTGAC
TCGCTGCGCTCGGTCGTTCGGCTGCGGCGAGCGGTATCAGCTCACTCAAAGGCGGTAATACGGTTATCCA
CAGAATCAGGGGATAACGCAGGAAAGAACATGTGAGCAAAAGGCCAGCAAAAGGCCAGGAACCGTAAAAA
GGCCGCGTTGCTGGCGTTTTTCCATAGGCTCCGCCCCCCTGACGAGCATCACAAAAATCGACGCTCAAGT
CAGAGGTGGCGAAACCCGACAGGACTATAAAGATACCAGGCGTTTCCCCCTGGAAGCTCCCTCGTGCGCT
CTCCTGTTCCGACCCTGCCGCTTACCGGATACCTGTCCGCCTTTCTCCCTTCGGGAAGCGTGGCGCTTTC
TCATAGCTCACGCTGTAGGTATCTCAGTTCGGTGTAGGTCGTTCGCTCCAAGCTGGGCTGTGTGCACGAA
CCCCCCGTTCAGCCCGACCGCTGCGCCTTATCCGGTAACTATCGTCTTGAGTCCAACCCGGTAAGACACG
ACTTATCGCCACTGGCAGCAGCCACTGGTAACAGGATTAGCAGAGCGAGGTATGTAGGCGGTGCTACAGA
GTTCTTGAAGTGGTGGCCTAACTACGGCTACACTAGAAGAACAGTATTTGGTATCTGCGCTCTGCTGAAG
CCAGTTACCTTCGGAAAAAGAGTTGGTAGCTCTTGATCCGGCAAACAAACCACCGCTGGTAGCGGTGGTT
TTTTTGTTTGCAAGCAGCAGATTACGCGCAGAAAAAAAGGATCTCAAGAAGATCCTTTGATCTTTTCTAC
GGGGTCTGACGCTCAGTGGAACGAAAACTCACGTTAAGGGATTTTGGTCATGAGATTATCAAAAAGGATC
TTCACCTAGATCCTTTTAAATTAAAAATGAAGTTTTAAATCAATCTAAAGTATATATGAGTAAACTTGGT
CTGACAGTTACCAATGCTTAATCAGTGAGGCACCTATCTCAGCGATCTGTCTATTTCGTTCATCCATAGT
TGCCTGACTCCCCGTCGTGTAGATAACTACGATACGGGAGGGCTTACCATCTGGCCCCAGTGCTGCAATG
ATACCGCGAGACCCACGCTCACCGGCTCCAGATTTATCAGCAATAAACCAGCCAGCCGGAAGGGCCGAGC
GCAGAAGTGGTCCTGCAACTTTATCCGCCTCCATCCAGTCTATTAATTGTTGCCGGGAAGCTAGAGTAAG
TAGTTCGCCAGTTAATAGTTTGCGCAACGTTGTTGCCATTGCTACAGGCATCGTGGTGTCACGCTCGTCG
TTTGGTATGGCTTCATTCAGCTCCGGTTCCCAACGATCAAGGCGAGTTACATGATCCCCCATGTTGTGCA
AAAAAGCGGTTAGCTCCTTCGGTCCTCCGATCGTTGTCAGAAGTAAGTTGGCCGCAGTGTTATCACTCAT
GGTTATGGCAGCACTGCATAATTCTCTTACTGTCATGCCATCCGTAAGATGCTTTTCTGTGACTGGTGAG
TACTCAACCAAGTCATTCTGAGAATAGTGTATGCGGCGACCGAGTTGCTCTTGCCCGGCGTCAATACGGG
ATAATACCGCGCCACATAGCAGAACTTTAAAAGTGCTCATCATTGGAAAACGTTCTTCGGGGCGAAAACT
CTCAAGGATCTTACCGCTGTTGAGATCCAGTTCGATGTAACCCACTCGTGCACCCAACTGATCTTCAGCA
TCTTTTACTTTCACCAGCGTTTCTGGGTGAGCAAAAACAGGAAGGCAAAATGCCGCAAAAAAGGGAATAA
GGGCGACACGGAAATGTTGAATACTCATACTCTTCCTTTTTCAATATTATTGAAGCATTTATCAGGGTTA
TTGTCTCATGAGCGGATACATATTTGAATGTATTTAGAAAAATAAACAAATAGGGGTTCCGCGCACATTT
CCCCGAAAAGTGCCACCTGACGTC
Features (pLannotate 1.2.2; 20 found; start..end, strand, type, name):
     28..80      -  misc_feature   bom (fragment): basis of mobility region from pBR322
    235..614     +  enhancer       CMV enhancer: human cytomegalovirus immediate early enhancer
    615..818     +  promoter       CMV promoter: human cytomegalovirus (CMV) immediate early promoter
    814..847     +  LTR            5' LTR (truncated) (fragment): truncated 5' long terminal repeat (LTR) from HIV-1
    863..881     +  promoter       T7 promoter: promoter for bacteriophage T7 RNA polymerase
    966..1463    +  CDS            CFL1: COF1_HUMAN - Also known as CFL. Experimental evidence at protein level: Swiss-Prot protein existence level 1. Binds to F-actin and exhibits pH-sensitive F-actin depolymerizing activity (PubMed:11812157). In conjunction with the subcortical maternal complex (SCMC), plays an essential role for zygotes to progress beyond the first embryonic cell divisions via regulation of actin dynamics (PubMed:15580268). Required for the centralization of the mitotic spindle and symmetric division of zygotes (By similarity). Plays a role in the regulation of cell morphology and cytoskeletal organization in epit
   1512..1736    +  polyA_signal   bGH poly(A) signal: bovine growth hormone polyadenylation signal
   1740..1761    +  promoter       SV40 promoter (fragment): SV40 enhancer and early promoter
   1782..2210    +  rep_origin     f1 ori (sequence partly withheld): f1 bacteriophage origin of replication; arrow indicates direction of (+) strand synthesis
   2224..2553    +  promoter       SV40 promoter: SV40 enhancer and early promoter
   2620..3411    +  CDS            neo: KKA2_KLEPN - Also known as kan, nptII. Experimental evidence at protein level: Swiss-Prot protein existence level 1. Resistance to kanamycin, neomycin, paromomycin, ribostamycin, butirosin and gentamicin B. From Klebsiella pneumoniae.
   3435..3593    +  CDS            ble (fragment): BLE_KLEPN - Experimental evidence at protein level: Swiss-Prot protein existence level 1. Binding protein with a strong affinity to the bleomycin family of antibiotics. Binds to CL990; an antimitotic-antibiotic compound. From Klebsiella pneumoniae.
   3588..3709    +  polyA_signal   SV40 poly(A) signal: SV40 polyadenylation signal
   3782..3798    -  protein_bind   lac operator: The lac repressor binds to the lac operator to inhibit transcription in E. coli. This inhibition can be relieved by adding lactose or isopropyl-β-D-thiogalactopyranoside (IPTG). lac repressor encoded by lacI
   3806..3836    -  promoter       lac promoter: promoter for the E. coli lac operon
   3851..3872    -  protein_bind   CAP binding site: CAP binding activates transcription in the presence of cAMP. E. coli catabolite activator protein
   3885..3977    -  CDS            lacI (fragment): lac repressor; lacI; The lac repressor binds to the lac operator to inhibit transcription in E. coli. This inhibition can be relieved by adding lactose or isopropyl-β-D-thiogalactopyranoside (IPTG).
   4160..4748    -  rep_origin     ori: high-copy-number ColE1/pMB1/pBR322/pUC origin of replication
   4919..5779    -  CDS            AmpR: β-lactamase; bla; confers resistance to ampicillin, carbenicillin, and related antibiotics
   5780..5884    -  promoter       AmpR promoter: bla
