[The description below was written by a language model from this plasmid's Addgene catalogue record and pLannotate feature annotations shown in this document.]
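Description:
huCofilin S3A SSR is a mammalian expression plasmid built on the pcDNA3.1 backbone that carries the human cofilin 1 (CFL1) coding sequence. The sequenced record is 5,915 nt. In E. coli it is maintained at high copy from a ColE1/pUC-type origin and selected with ampicillin through the β-lactamase gene. An f1 origin is also present, which allows single-stranded DNA production. For selecting transfected mammalian cells, an SV40 early promoter drives the neomycin phosphotransferase gene, followed by an SV40 polyadenylation signal, giving G418 resistance. The short HIV-1 LTR, ble, lacI and extra SV40 promoter fragments flagged by the automated annotation look like backbone remnants or partial matches rather than functional parts.

The payload is an untagged CFL1 open reading frame, as far as the feature table shows. It is placed downstream of the CMV immediate-early enhancer and promoter and terminated by the bovine growth hormone polyadenylation signal. A T7 promoter sits between the CMV promoter and the insert and can serve for in vitro transcription or as a sequencing primer site. Cofilin is an F-actin binding and depolymerizing protein that is inactivated by phosphorylation of serine 3. The S3A substitution removes this site, so the expressed protein cannot be switched off by that route. Two patches of silent mutations were also introduced into the coding sequence, altering the target sites of two different shRNAs against human cofilin without changing the protein. The transcript is therefore resistant to both hairpins. This suits knockdown-and-rescue experiments in human cells, where endogenous cofilin is silenced and replaced with the non-phosphorylatable form to study regulation of actin dynamics. The cloning sites used are not specified in the record.
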