Addgene plasmid #245939: huCofilin S3A SSR
Purpose: Expresses human cofilin with mutation S3A that prevents cofilin's inactivation by phosphorylation of S3
Depositing lab: James Bamburg. Depositing organization: Colorado State University, Fort Collins. Publication: Reactivation of phosphorylated actin depolymerizing factor and identification of the regulatory site. Agnew BJ, Minamide LS, Bamburg JR. J Biol Chem. 1995 Jul 21;270(29):17582-7. doi: 10.1074/jbc.270.29.17582. PubMed 7615564.
Backbone
  Vector backbone: pcDNA3.1
  Backbone manufacturer: Unknown
  Backbone size w/o insert (bp): 5428
  Vector type: Mammalian Expression
  Selectable markers: Neomycin (select with G418)
Growth in bacteria
  Bacterial resistance: Ampicillin, 100 μg/mL
  Growth temperature: 37°C
  Growth strain: DH5alpha
  Copy number: High Copy
Gene/Insert
  Gene/Insert name: cofilin 1 (cfl1)
  Species: H. sapiens (human)
  Mutation: S3A;silent mutations (NTs 67 to 75) in which TCTTCAACG is replaced with AGCTCAACC and NTs 206-218 in which CACTTTTGTCAAG is replaced with GACGTTTGTGAAA
  Entrez Gene: CFL1 (a.k.a. CFL, HEL-S-15, cofilin)
  Promoter: CMV
  Cloning method: Restriction Enzyme; 5′ cloning site Unspecified (unknown if destroyed)
Terms and licenses: Academic/Nonprofit Terms; Industry Terms: Not Available to Industry
Depositor comments: S3A mutation means it is super resistent to cofilin shRNA. The silent mutations protect expression against two human shRNAs (CCACCTTTGTCAAGATGCT and AAGTCTTCAACGCCAGAGGAG) that target different sequences in cofilin.
How to cite: huCofilin S3A SSR was a gift from James Bamburg (Addgene plasmid # 245939 ; http://n2t.net/addgene:245939 ; RRID:Addgene_245939)
